>Addgene plasmid #147812 | pT7-EGFP-C1-HsDCP2-E148QF404AF407AF409A_V | depositor full sequence | sequence record 290259 | Full Sequence
TAGTTATTAATAGTAATCAATTACGGGGTCATTAGTTCATAGCCCATATATGGAGTTCCGCGTTACATAA
CTTACGGTAAATGGCCCGCCTGGCTGACCGCCCAACGACCCCCGCCCATTGACGTCAATAATGACGTATG
TTCCCATAGTAACGCCAATAGGGACTTTCCATTGACGTCAATGGGTGGAGTATTTACGGTAAACTGCCCA
CTTGGCAGTACATCAAGTGTATCATATGCCAAGTACGCCCCCTATTGACGTCAATGACGGTAAATGGCCC
GCCTGGCATTATGCCCAGTACATGACCTTATGGGACTTTCCTACTTGGCAGTACATCTACGTATTAGTCA
TCGCTATTACCATGGTGATGCGGTTTTGGCAGTACATCAATGGGCGTGGATAGCGGTTTGACTCACGGGG
ATTTCCAAGTCTCCACCCCATTGACGTCAATGGGAGTTTGTTTTGGCACCAAAATCAACGGGACTTTCCA
AAATGTCGTAACAACTCCGCCCCATTGACGCAAATGGGCGGTAGGCGTGTACGGTGGGAGGTCTATATAA
GCAGAGCTCTCTGGCTAACTAGAGAACCCACTGCTTACTGGCTTATCGAAATTAATACGACTCACTATAG
GGAGACCCAAGCTCTAGCGCTACCGGTCGCCACCATGGTGAGCAAGGGCGAGGAGCTGTTCACCGGGGTG
GTGCCCATCCTGGTCGAGCTGGACGGCGACGTAAACGGCCACAAGTTCAGCGTGTCCGGCGAGGGCGAGG
GCGATGCCACCTACGGCAAGCTGACCCTGAAGTTCATCTGCACCACCGGCAAGCTGCCCGTGCCCTGGCC
CACCCTCGTGACCACCCTGACCTACGGCGTGCAGTGCTTCAGCCGCTACCCCGACCACATGAAGCAGCAC
GACTTCTTCAAGTCCGCCATGCCCGAAGGCTACGTCCAGGAGCGCACCATCTTCTTCAAGGACGACGGCA
ACTACAAGACCCGCGCCGAGGTGAAGTTCGAGGGCGACACCCTGGTGAACCGCATCGAGCTGAAGGGCAT
CGACTTCAAGGAGGACGGCAACATCCTGGGGCACAAGCTGGAGTACAACTACAACAGCCACAACGTCTAT
ATCATGGCCGACAAGCAGAAGAACGGCATCAAGGTGAACTTCAAGATCCGCCACAACATCGAGGACGGCA
GCGTGCAGCTCGCCGACCACTACCAGCAGAACACCCCCATCGGCGACGGCCCCGTGCTGCTGCCCGACAA
CCACTACCTGAGCACCCAGTCCGCCCTGAGCAAAGACCCCAACGAGAAGCGCGATCACATGGTCCTGCTG
GAGTTCGTGACCGCCGCCGGGATCACTCTCGGCATGGACGAGCTGTACAAGTCCGGACTCAGATCTATGG
AGACCAAACGGGTGGAGATTCCCGGCAGCGTCCTGGACGATCTCTGCAGCCGATTTATTTTGCATATTCC
CAGCGAGGAAAGAGACAATGCAATCCGAGTGTGTTTTCAGATTGAACTTGCCCATTGGTTTTACTTGGAT
TTCTACATGCAGAACACACCAGGATTACCTCAGTGTGGGATAAGAGACTTTGCTAAAGCTGTCTTCAGTC
ATTGTCCGTTTTTGCTGCCTCAAGGTGAAGATGTGGAAAAAGTTTTGGATGAATGGAAGGAATATAAAAT
GGGAGTACCAACATATGGTGCAATTATTCTTGATGAGACACTTGAAAATGTACTACTAGTTCAGGGGTAC
CTAGCAAAATCAGGCTGGGGATTTCCAAAAGGAAAAGTAAATAAAGAAGAAGCTCCTCATGATTGTGCTG
CTAGAGAGGTCTTTGAACAGACTGGTTTTGATATCAAAGACTATATTTGTAAGGATGATTACATTGAACT
TCGAATCAATGACCAGCTTGCTCGTTTGTACATCATTCCAGGAATTCCAAAAGACACAAAATTTAACCCA
AAAACTAGAAGAGAAATTCGGAACATTGAGTGGTTCTCTATTGAGAAATTGCCTTGTCATAGAAATGATA
TGACCCCCAAATCCAAACTTGGTTTGGCACCTAACAAATTTTTTATGGCCATTCCCTTTATCAGACCATT
AAGGGACTGGCTTTCTCGAAGATTTGGCGATTCCTCAGACAGTGACAATGGATTTTCCTCAACTGGTAGC
ACGCCGGCTAAACCCACTGTGGAAAAATTGAGTCGAACCAAATTCCGCCACAGTCAGCAGTTATTTCCTG
ACGGTTCTCCTGGTGACCAGTGGGTAAAGCACAGGCAACCACTGCAGCAAAAGCCATATAATAATCATTC
TGAAATGTCTGACCTTTTAAAAGGAAAGAATCAAAGTATGAGGGGAAATGGCAGAAAACAGTATCAAGAT
TCACCTAATCAAAAGAAAAGAACAAATGGGCTTCAGCCAGCAAAGCAGCAGAATTCTTTGATGAAGTGTG
AAAAGAAACTTCATCCACGGAAACTTCAGGATAATTTTGAAACAGATGCTGTATATGACTTGCCTAGCTC
CAGTGAAGACCAGTTGCTAGAACATGCTGAGGGACAGCCCGTGGCATGTAATGGACATTGCAAGTTCCCC
TTTTCATCCAGAGCCGCTTTGAGTGCCAAGGCTGACCATAATGCTATAATGAAAATCTTGGACCTTTGAG
GATCCACCGGATCTAGATAACTGATCATAATCAGCCATACCACATTTGTAGAGGTTTTACTTGCTTTAAA
AAACCTCCCACACCTCCCCCTGAACCTGAAACATAAAATGAATGCAATTGTTGTTGTTAACTTGTTTATT
GCAGCTTATAATGGTTACAAATAAAGCAATAGCATCACAAATTTCACAAATAAAGCATTTTTTTCACTGC
ATTCTAGTTGTGGTTTGTCCAAACTCATCAATGTATCTTAACGCGTAAATTGTAAGCGTTAATATTTTGT
TAAAATTCGCGTTAAATTTTTGTTAAATCAGCTCATTTTTTAACCAATAGGCCGAAATCGGCAAAATCCC
TTATAAATCAAAAGAATAGACCGAGATAGGGT
[37 nt withheld, positions 3043-3079]
AAAGAACGTGGACTCCAACGTCAAAGG
[49 nt withheld, positions 3107-3155]
T
[91 nt withheld, positions 3157-3247]
G
[124 nt withheld, positions 3249-3372]
CAGGTGGCACTTTTCGGGGAAATGTGCGCGGAACCCCTATTTGTTTATTTTTCTAAATACATTCAAATAT
GTATCCGCTCATGAGACAATAACCCTGATAAATGCTTCAATAATATTGAAAAAGGAAGAGTCCTGAGGCG
GAAAGAACCAGCTGTGGAATGTGTGTCAGTTAGGGTGTGGAAAGTCCCCAGGCTCCCCAGCAGGCAGAAG
TATGCAAAGCATGCATCTCAATTAGTCAGCAACCAGGTGTGGAAAGTCCCCAGGCTCCCCAGCAGGCAGA
AGTATGCAAAGCATGCATCTCAATTAGTCAGCAACCATAGTCCCGCCCCTAACTCCGCCCATCCCGCCCC
TAACTCCGCCCAGTTCCGCCCATTCTCCGCCCCATGGCTGACTAATTTTTTTTATTTATGCAGAGGCCGA
GGCCGCCTCGGCCTCTGAGCTATTCCAGAAGTAGTGAGGAGGCTTTTTTGGAGGCCTAGGCTTTTGCAAA
GATCGATCAAGAGACAGGATGAGGATCGTTTCGCATGATTGAACAAGATGGATTGCACGCAGGTTCTCCG
GCCGCTTGGGTGGAGAGGCTATTCGGCTATGACTGGGCACAACAGACAATCGGCTGCTCTGATGCCGCCG
TGTTCCGGCTGTCAGCGCAGGGGCGCCCGGTTCTTTTTGTCAAGACCGACCTGTCCGGTGCCCTGAATGA
ACTGCAAGACGAGGCAGCGCGGCTATCGTGGCTGGCCACGACGGGCGTTCCTTGCGCAGCTGTGCTCGAC
GTTGTCACTGAAGCGGGAAGGGACTGGCTGCTATTGGGCGAAGTGCCGGGGCAGGATCTCCTGTCATCTC
ACCTTGCTCCTGCCGAGAAAGTATCCATCATGGCTGATGCAATGCGGCGGCTGCATACGCTTGATCCGGC
TACCTGCCCATTCGACCACCAAGCGAAACATCGCATCGAGCGAGCACGTACTCGGATGGAAGCCGGTCTT
GTCGATCAGGATGATCTGGACGAAGAGCATCAGGGGCTCGCGCCAGCCGAACTGTTCGCCAGGCTCAAGG
CGAGCATGCCCGACGGCGAGGATCTCGTCGTGACCCATGGCGATGCCTGCTTGCCGAATATCATGGTGGA
AAATGGCCGCTTTTCTGGATTCATCGACTGTGGCCGGCTGGGTGTGGCGGACCGCTATCAGGACATAGCG
TTGGCTACCCGTGATATTGCTGAAGAGCTTGGCGGCGAATGGGCTGACCGCTTCCTCGTGCTTTACGGTA
TCGCCGCTCCCGATTCGCAGCGCATCGCCTTCTATCGCCTTCTTGACGAGTTCTTCTGAGCGGGACTCTG
GGGTTCGAAATGACCGACCAAGCGACGCCCAACCTGCCATCACGAGATTTCGATTCCACCGCCGCCTTCT
ATGAAAGGTTGGGCTTCGGAATCGTTTTCCGGGACGCCGGCTGGATGATCCTCCAGCGCGGGGATCTCAT
GCTGGAGTTCTTCGCCCACCCTAGGGGGAGGCTAACTGAAACACGGAAGGAGACAATACCGGAAGGAACC
CGCGCTATGACGGCAATAAAAAGACAGAATAAAACGCACGGTGTTGGGTCGTTTGTTCATAAACGCGGGG
TTCGGTCCCAGGGCTGGCACTCTGTCGATACCCCACCGAGACCCCATTGGGGCCAATACGCCCGCGTTTC
TTCCTTTTCCCCACCCCACCCCCCAAGTTCGGGTGAAGGCCCAGGGCTCGCAGCCAACGTCGGGGCGGCA
GGCCCTGCCATAGCCTCAGGTTACTCATATATACTTTAGATTGATTTAAAACTTCATTTTTAATTTAAAA
GGATCTAGGTGAAGATCCTTTTTGATAATCTCATGACCAAAATCCCTTAACGTGAGTTTTCGTTCCACTG
AGCGTCAGACCCCGTAGAAAAGATCAAAGGATCTTCTTGAGATCCTTTTTTTCTGCGCGTAATCTGCTGC
TTGCAAACAAAAAAACCACCGCTACCAGCGGTGGTTTGTTTGCCGGATCAAGAGCTACCAACTCTTTTTC
CGAAGGTAACTGGCTTCAGCAGAGCGCAGATACCAAATACTGTCCTTCTAGTGTAGCCGTAGTTAGGCCA
CCACTTCAAGAACTCTGTAGCACCGCCTACATACCTCGCTCTGCTAATCCTGTTACCAGTGGCTGCTGCC
AGTGGCGATAAGTCGTGTCTTACCGGGTTGGACTCAAGACGATAGTTACCGGATAAGGCGCAGCGGTCGG
GCTGAACGGGGGGTTCGTGCACACAGCCCAGCTTGGAGCGAACGACCTACACCGAACTGAGATACCTACA
GCGTGAGCTATGAGAAAGCGCCACGCTTCCCGAAGGGAGAAAGGCGGACAGGTATCCGGTAAGCGGCAGG
GTCGGAACAGGAGAGCGCACGAGGGAGCTTCCAGGGGGAAACGCCTGGTATCTTTATAGTCCTGTCGGGT
TTCGCCACCTCTGACTTGAGCGTCGATTTTTGTGATGCTCGTCAGGGGGGCGGAGCCTATGGAAAAACGC
CAGCAACGCGGCCTTTTTACGGTTCCTGGCCTTTTGCTGGCCTTTTGCTCACATGTTCTTTCCTGCGTTA
TCCCCTGATTCTGTGGATAACCGTATTACCGCCATGCAT
Features (pLannotate 1.2.2; 16 found; start..end, strand, type, name):
     61..364     +  enhancer       CMV enhancer: human cytomegalovirus immediate early enhancer
    365..568     +  promoter       CMV promoter: human cytomegalovirus (CMV) immediate early promoter
    564..597     +  LTR            5' LTR (truncated) (fragment): truncated 5' long terminal repeat (LTR) from HIV-1
    613..631     +  promoter       T7 promoter: promoter for bacteriophage T7 RNA polymerase
    665..1381    +  CDS            EGFP: EGFP is a basic (constitutively fluorescent) green fluorescent protein published in 1996, derived from Aequorea victoria. It is reported to be a rapidly-maturing weak dimer with moderate acid sensitivity.
   1397..2656    +  CDS            DCP2: DCP2_HUMAN - Also known as NUDT20. Experimental evidence at protein level: Swiss-Prot protein existence level 1. Decapping metalloenzyme that catalyzes the cleavage of the cap structure on mRNAs (PubMed:12417715, PubMed:12218187, PubMed:12923261, PubMed:21070968, PubMed:28002401). Removes the 7- methyl guanine cap structure from mRNA molecules, yielding a 5'- phosphorylated mRNA fragment and 7m-GDP (PubMed:12486012, PubMed:12923261, PubMed:21070968, PubMed:28002401). Necessary for the degradation of mRNAs, both in normal mRNA turnover and in nonsense- mediated mRNA decay (PubMed:14527413). Pla
   2682..2766    +  CDS            large T antigen (fragment): large T antigen from SV40 (simian virus 40)
   2789..2910    +  polyA_signal   SV40 poly(A) signal: SV40 polyadenylation signal
   2944..3372    -  rep_origin     f1 ori (sequence partly withheld): f1 bacteriophage origin of replication; arrow indicates direction of (+) strand synthesis
   3399..3503    +  promoter       AmpR promoter: bla
   3505..3862    +  promoter       SV40 promoter: SV40 enhancer and early promoter
   3897..4691    +  CDS            NeoR/KanR: aminoglycoside phosphotransferase from Tn5; aph(3')-II (or nptII); confers resistance to neomycin, kanamycin, and G418 (Geneticin®)
   4712..4864    +  CDS            ble (fragment): BLE_KLEPN - Experimental evidence at protein level: Swiss-Prot protein existence level 1. Binding protein with a strong affinity to the bleomycin family of antibiotics. Binds to CL990; an antimitotic-antibiotic compound. From Klebsiella pneumoniae.
   4923..4970    +  polyA_signal   HSV TK poly(A) signal: herpes simplex virus thymidine kinase polyadenylation signal (Cole and Stacy, 1985)
   5061..5077    -  polyA_signal   bGH poly(A) signal (fragment): bovine growth hormone polyadenylation signal
   5299..5887    +  rep_origin     ori: high-copy-number ColE1/pMB1/pBR322/pUC origin of replication
