[The description below was written by a language model from this plasmid's Addgene catalogue record and pLannotate feature annotations shown in this document.]
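Description:
pT7-EGFP-C1-HsDCP2-E148QF404AF407AF409A_V is a 6.0 kb mammalian expression plasmid encoding a mutant form of the human mRNA decapping enzyme DCP2 (NUDT20) fused to the C-terminus of EGFP. The catalogue lists the backbone as unknown, but the name and the annotated layout match an EGFP-C1-type vector with an added T7 promoter. The CMV immediate-early enhancer and promoter drive the fusion in mammalian cells. The T7 promoter sits just upstream of the EGFP coding sequence, which would in principle also allow transcription by T7 RNA polymerase. The EGFP open reading frame is followed by the DCP2 coding sequence and an SV40 polyadenylation signal. The plasmid is propagated in E. coli through a high-copy ColE1/pUC-type origin under kanamycin selection. The Tn5 NeoR/KanR gene is preceded by both a bacterial (bla) promoter and the SV40 early promoter and ends with an HSV TK poly(A) signal, so it can also confer G418 resistance in mammalian cells. An f1 origin is present as well. Several short hits in the feature table (HIV-1 LTR, SV40 large T antigen, ble and bGH poly(A) fragments) are probably partial matches to backbone sequence rather than functional elements.

The insert name indicates four substitutions, E148Q, F404A, F407A and F409A, and the record notes two silent changes relative to the NCBI reference sequence. The record does not say what each substitution does. The associated publication concerns activation of DCP2 by DCP1 on the EDC4 scaffold, so the construct was presumably used to express GFP-tagged mutant DCP2 in human cells for localisation, interaction or decapping studies.
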