Addgene plasmid #147812: pT7-EGFP-C1-HsDCP2-E148QF404AF407AF409A_V
Purpose: Mammalian Expression of HsDCP2-E148QF404AF407AF409A
Depositing lab: Elisa Izaurralde. Depositing organization: Max Planck Institute for Developmental Biology. Publication: The activation of the decapping enzyme DCP2 by DCP1 occurs on the EDC4 scaffold and involves a conserved loop in DCP1. Chang CT, Bercovich N, Loh B, Jonas S, Izaurralde E. Nucleic Acids Res. 2014 Apr;42(8):5217-33. doi: 10.1093/nar/gku129. Epub 2014 Feb 8. PubMed 24510189.
Backbone
  Vector backbone: Unknown
  Vector type: Mammalian Expression
Growth in bacteria
  Bacterial resistance: Kanamycin, 50 μg/mL
  Growth temperature: 37°C
  Growth strain: DH5alpha
  Copy number: High Copy
Gene/Insert
  Gene/Insert name: HsDCP2-E148QF404AF407AF409A
  Species: H. sapiens (human)
  Mutation: two silent mutations compared to the sequence given by NCBI: AY135173.1
  Entrez Gene: DCP2 (a.k.a. NUDT20)
  Cloning method: Unknown
Terms and licenses: Academic/Nonprofit Terms; Industry Terms: Not Available to Industry
Depositor comments: Plasmids from this collection were made available to the research community and donated after the lab closed. Please note that the sequence provided by the depositing laboratory may be theoretical/predicted or based on Sanger sequencing results. There may be discrepancies between sequencing results obtained by Addgene and the depositor sequence. If an Addgene verified sequence is not available, please contact before placing your order to request that our lab fully sequence the plasmid.
How to cite: pT7-EGFP-C1-HsDCP2-E148QF404AF407AF409A_V was a gift from Elisa Izaurralde (Addgene plasmid # 147812 ; http://n2t.net/addgene:147812 ; RRID:Addgene_147812)
